Addgene plasmid #159278: pET11a-DAAT-V33G/T242G
Purpose: Aminotransferase variant with near-native catalytic efficiency toward D-tryptophan
Depositing lab: Roberto Chica. Depositing organization: University of Ottawa. Publication: One-Pot Biocatalytic Synthesis of Substituted D-Tryptophans from Indoles Enabled by an Engineered Aminotransferase. Parmeggiani F, Rué Casamajo A, Walton CJW, Galman JL, Turner NJ, Chica RA. ACS Catalysis 9, 3482–3486. 10.1021/acscatal.9b00739.
Backbone
  Vector backbone: pET-11a
  Backbone manufacturer: Novagen
  Backbone size w/o insert (bp): 5677
  Total vector size (bp): 6517
  Vector type: Bacterial Expression
Growth in bacteria
  Bacterial resistance: Ampicillin, 100 μg/mL
  Growth temperature: 37°C
  Growth strain: DH5alpha
  Copy number: High Copy
Gene/Insert
  Gene/Insert name: Engineered d-alanine aminotransferase (alt name: DAAT-V33G/T242G)
  Species: Bacillus sp.
  Insert size (bp): 876
  Mutation: Valine 33 and threonine 242 have been mutated to glycine
  GenBank ID: J04460.1
  Promoter: T7
  Tag / fusion protein: 6x His tag (C terminal on insert)
  Cloning method: Restriction Enzyme; 5′ cloning site NdeI (not destroyed); 3′ cloning site BamHI (not destroyed)
  Sequencing primers: 5′ T7 TAATACGACTCACTATAGGG; 3′ T7 Terminal GCTAGTTATTGCTCAGCGG
Terms and licenses: Academic/Nonprofit Terms; Industry Terms: Not Available to Industry
How to cite: pET11a-DAAT-V33G/T242G was a gift from Roberto Chica (Addgene plasmid # 159278 ; http://n2t.net/addgene:159278 ; RRID:Addgene_159278)
