[The description below was written by a language model from this plasmid's Addgene catalogue record and pLannotate feature annotations shown in this document.]
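Description:
pET11a-DAAT-V33G/T242G is a bacterial expression plasmid of about 6.5 kb, built on the Novagen pET-11a backbone and carrying an engineered D-amino acid (D-alanine) aminotransferase from Bacillus sp. It is propagated in E. coli through a ColE1/pMB1-type origin and selected with ampicillin via the bla β-lactamase gene. The catalogue lists it as high copy, although the feature table also shows the pBR322-derived rop gene and bom region, which are normally associated with lower copy number. Several tetracycline-resistance gene fragments and a tet promoter are annotated. These are non-functional remnants of the pBR322 lineage, not usable markers.

The 876 bp insert was cloned between the retained NdeI and BamHI sites and sits downstream of a T7 promoter, a lac operator and the T7 gene 10 ribosome binding site, with the T7 terminator following it. The plasmid-borne lacI gene supplies repressor that binds the operator. Transcription therefore depends on a host providing T7 RNA polymerase and is relieved by IPTG or lactose. The coding sequence matches the dat gene product, a pyridoxal phosphate-dependent enzyme that shuttles amino groups between D-amino acids and α-keto acids by a ping-pong mechanism. Valine 33 and threonine 242 are both replaced by glycine. The record describes a C-terminal 6xHis tag for purification, which the automated annotation does not call out separately. The short "SET1" fragment annotated after the gene is probably residual T7 gene 10-related vector sequence, not a functional fusion partner.

According to the record, this variant shows near-native catalytic efficiency toward D-tryptophan. It was developed for one-pot biocatalytic synthesis of substituted D-tryptophans from indoles.
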