Features (pLannotate 1.2.2; 19 found; start..end, strand, type, name):
    104..208     +  promoter       AmpR promoter: bla
    209..1069    +  CDS            AmpR: β-lactamase; bla; confers resistance to ampicillin, carbenicillin, and related antibiotics
   1240..1828    +  rep_origin     ori: high-copy-number ColE1/pMB1/pBR322/pUC origin of replication
   2014..2153    -  misc_feature   bom: basis of mobility region from pBR322
   2255..2446    -  CDS            rop: Rop protein, which maintains plasmids at low copy number; rop
   2463..2843    +  CDS            YPB1_ECOLX: Protein predicted: Swiss-Prot protein existence level 4. From Escherichia coli.
   3085..3709    -  CDS            TcR (fragment): tetracycline efflux protein; tet; confers resistance to tetracycline
   3724..3745    -  protein_bind   CAP binding site: CAP binding activates transcription in the presence of cAMP. E. coli catabolite activator protein
   3758..4840    -  CDS            lacI: lac repressor; lacI; The lac repressor binds to the lac operator to inhibit transcription in E. coli. This inhibition can be relieved by adding lactose or isopropyl-β-D-thiogalactopyranoside (IPTG).
   4841..4918    -  promoter       lacI promoter: lacI
   4926..5205    -  CDS            TcR (fragment): tetracycline efflux protein; tet; confers resistance to tetracycline
   5227..5245    +  promoter       T7 promoter: promoter for bacteriophage T7 RNA polymerase
   5246..5270    +  protein_bind   lac operator: The lac repressor binds to the lac operator to inhibit transcription in E. coli. This inhibition can be relieved by adding lactose or isopropyl-β-D-thiogalactopyranoside (IPTG). lac repressor encoded by lacI
   5285..5307    +  RBS            RBS: efficient ribosome binding site from bacteriophage T7 gene 10 (Olins and Rangwala, 1989)
   5315..6163    +  CDS            dat: DAAA_BACYM - Experimental evidence at protein level: Swiss-Prot protein existence level 1. Acts on the D-isomers of alanine, leucine, aspartate, glutamate, aminobutyrate, norvaline and asparagine. The enzyme transfers an amino group from a substrate D-amino acid to the pyridoxal phosphate cofactor to form pyridoxamine and an alpha-keto acid in the first half-reaction. The second-half reaction is the reverse of the first, transferring the amino group from the pyridoxamine to a second alpha-keto acid to form the product D-amino acid via a ping-pong mechanism. This is an important process in the
   6198..6247    +  CDS            SET1 (fragment): solubility-enhancement tag derived from T7 phage gene 10B
   6255..6302    +  terminator     T7 terminator: transcription terminator for bacteriophage T7 RNA polymerase
   6325..6429    -  CDS            TcR (fragment): tetracycline efflux protein; tet; confers resistance to tetracycline
   6477..6505    -  promoter       tet promoter: E. coli promoter for tetracycline efflux protein gene
>Addgene plasmid #159278 | pET11a-DAAT-V33G/T242G | addgene full sequence | sequence record 311390 | Addgene NGS Result
TTCTTGAAGACGAAAGGGCCTCGTGATACGCCTATTTTTATAGGTTAATGTCATGATAATAATGGTTTCT
TAGACGTCAGGTGGCACTTTTCGGGGAAATGTGCGCGGAACCCCTATTTGTTTATTTTTCTAAATACATT
CAAATATGTATCCGCTCATGAGACAATAACCCTGATAAATGCTTCAATAATATTGAAAAAGGAAGAGTAT
GAGTATTCAACATTTCCGTGTCGCCCTTATTCCCTTTTTTGCGGCATTTTGCCTTCCTGTTTTTGCTCAC
CCAGAAACGCTGGTGAAAGTAAAAGATGCTGAAGATCAGTTGGGTGCACGAGTGGGTTACATCGAACTGG
ATCTCAACAGCGGTAAGATCCTTGAGAGTTTTCGCCCCGAAGAACGTTTTCCAATGATGAGCACTTTTAA
AGTTCTGCTATGTGGCGCGGTATTATCCCGTGTTGACGCCGGGCAAGAGCAACTCGGTCGCCGCATACAC
TATTCTCAGAATGACTTGGTTGAGTACTCACCAGTCACAGAAAAGCATCTTACGGATGGCATGACAGTAA
GAGAATTATGCAGTGCTGCCATAACCATGAGTGATAACACTGCGGCCAACTTACTTCTGACAACGATCGG
AGGACCGAAGGAGCTAACCGCTTTTTTGCACAACATGGGGGATCATGTAACTCGCCTTGATCGTTGGGAA
CCGGAGCTGAATGAAGCCATACCAAACGACGAGCGTGACACCACGATGCCTGCAGCAATGGCAACAACGT
TGCGCAAACTATTAACTGGCGAACTACTTACTCTAGCTTCCCGGCAACAATTAATAGACTGGATGGAGGC
GGATAAAGTTGCAGGACCACTTCTGCGCTCGGCCCTTCCGGCTGGCTGGTTTATTGCTGATAAATCTGGA
GCCGGTGAGCGTGGGTCTCGCGGTATCATTGCAGCACTGGGGCCAGATGGTAAGCCCTCCCGTATCGTAG
TTATCTACACGACGGGGAGTCAGGCAACTATGGATGAACGAAATAGACAGATCGCTGAGATAGGTGCCTC
ACTGATTAAGCATTGGTAACTGTCAGACCAAGTTTACTCATATATACTTTAGATTGATTTAAAACTTCAT
TTTTAATTTAAAAGGATCTAGGTGAAGATCCTTTTTGATAATCTCATGACCAAAATCCCTTAACGTGAGT
TTTCGTTCCACTGAGCGTCAGACCCCGTAGAAAAGATCAAAGGATCTTCTTGAGATCCTTTTTTTCTGCG
CGTAATCTGCTGCTTGCAAACAAAAAAACCACCGCTACCAGCGGTGGTTTGTTTGCCGGATCAAGAGCTA
CCAACTCTTTTTCCGAAGGTAACTGGCTTCAGCAGAGCGCAGATACCAAATACTGTCCTTCTAGTGTAGC
CGTAGTTAGGCCACCACTTCAAGAACTCTGTAGCACCGCCTACATACCTCGCTCTGCTAATCCTGTTACC
AGTGGCTGCTGCCAGTGGCGATAAGTCGTGTCTTACCGGGTTGGACTCAAGACGATAGTTACCGGATAAG
GCGCAGCGGTCGGGCTGAACGGGGGGTTCGTGCACACAGCCCAGCTTGGAGCGAACGACCTACACCGAAC
TGAGATACCTACAGCGTGAGCTATGAGAAAGCGCCACGCTTCCCGAAGGGAGAAAGGCGGACAGGTATCC
GGTAAGCGGCAGGGTCGGAACAGGAGAGCGCACGAGGGAGCTTCCAGGGGGAAACGCCTGGTATCTTTAT
AGTCCTGTCGGGTTTCGCCACCTCTGACTTGAGCGTCGATTTTTGTGATGCTCGTCAGGGGGGCGGAGCC
TATGGAAAAACGCCAGCAACGCGGCCTTTTTACGGTTCCTGGCCTTTTGCTGGCCTTTTGCTCACATGTT
CTTTCCTGCGTTATCCCCTGATTCTGTGGATAACCGTATTACCGCCTTTGAGTGAGCTGATACCGCTCGC
CGCAGCCGAACGACCGAGCGCAGCGAGTCAGTGAGCGAGGAAGCGGAAGAGCGCCTGATGCGGTATTTTC
TCCTTACGCATCTGTGCGGTATTTCACACCGCAATGGTGCACTCTCAGTACAATCTGCTCTGATGCCGCA
TAGTTAAGCCAGTATACACTCCGCTATCGCTACGTGACTGGGTCATGGCTGCGCCCCGACACCCGCCAAC
ACCCGCTGACGCGCCCTGACGGGCTTGTCTGCTCCCGGCATCCGCTTACAGACAAGCTGTGACCGTCTCC
GGGAGCTGCATGTGTCAGAGGTTTTCACCGTCATCACCGAAACGCGCGAGGCAGCTGCGGTAAAGCTCAT
CAGCGTGGTCGTGAAGCGATTCACAGATGTCTGCCTGTTCATCCGCGTCCAGCTCGTTGAGTTTCTCCAG
AAGCGTTAATGTCTGGCTTCTGATAAAGCGGGCCATGTTAAGGGCGGTTTTTTCCTGTTTGGTCACTGAT
GCCTCCGTGTAAGGGGGATTTCTGTTCATGGGGGTAATGATACCGATGAAACGAGAGAGGATGCTCACGA
TACGGGTTACTGATGATGAACATGCCCGGTTACTGGAACGTTGTGAGGGTAAACAACTGGCGGTATGGAT
GCGGCGGGACCAGAGAAAAATCACTCAGGGTCAATGCCAGCGCTTCGTTAATACAGATGTAGGTGTTCCA
CAGGGTAGCCAGCAGCATCCTGCGATGCAGATCCGGAACATAATGGTGCAGGGCGCTGACTTCCGCGTTT
CCAGACTTTACGAAACACGGAAACCGAAGACCATTCATGTTGTTGCTCAGGTCGCAGACGTTTTGCAGCA
GCAGTCGCTTCACGTTCGCTCGCGTATCGGTGATTCATTCTGCTAACCAGTAAGGCAACCCCGCCAGCCT
AGCCGGGTCCTCAACGACAGGAGCACGATCATGCGCACCCGTGGCCAGGACCCAACGCTGCCCGAGATGC
GCCGCGTGCGGCTGCTGGAGATGGCGGACGCGATGGATATGTTCTGCCAAGGGTTGGTTTGCGCATTCAC
AGTTCTCCGCAAGAATTGATTGGCTCCAATTCTTGGAGTGGTGAATCCGTTAGCGAGGTGCCGCCGGCTT
CCATTCAGGTCGAGGTGGCCCGGCTCCATGCACCGCGACGCAACGCGGGGAGGCAGACAAGGTATAGGGC
GGCGCCTACAATCCATGCCAACCCGTTCCATGTGCTCGCCGAGGCGGCATAAATCGCCGTGACGATCAGC
GGTCCAATGATCGAAGTTAGGCTGGTAAGAGCCGCGAGCGATCCTTGAAGCTGTCCCTGATGGTCGTCAT
CTACCTGCCTGGACAGCATGGCCTGCAACGCGGGCATCCCGATGCCGCCGGAAGCGAGAAGAATCATAAT
GGGGAAGGCCATCCAGCCTCGCGTCGCGAACGCCAGCAAGACGTAGCCCAGCGCGTCGGCCGCCATGCCG
GCGATAATGGCCTGCTTCTCGCCGAAACGTTTGGTGGCGGGACCAGTGACGAAGGCTTGAGCGAGGGCGT
GCAAGATTCCGAATACCGCAAGCGACAGGCCGATCATCGTCGCGCTCCAGCGAAAGCGGTCCTCGCCGAA
AATGACCCAGAGCGCTGCCGGCACCTGTCCTACGAGTTGCATGATAAAGAAGACAGTCATAAGTGCGGCG
ACGATAGTCATGCCCCGCGCCCACCGGAAGGAGCTGACTGGGTTGAAGGCTCTCAAGGGCATCGGTCGAG
ATCCCGGTGCCTAATGAGTGAGCTAACTTACATTAATTGCGTTGCGCTCACTGCCCGCTTTCCAGTCGGG
AAACCTGTCGTGCCAGCTGCATTAATGAATCGGCCAACGCGCGGGGAGAGGCGGTTTGCGTATTGGGCGC
CAGGGTGGTTTTTCTTTTCACCAGTGAGACGGGCAACAGCTGATTGCCCTTCACCGCCTGGCCCTGAGAG
AGTTGCAGCAAGCGGTCCACGCTGGTTTGCCCCAGCAGGCGAAAATCCTGTTTGATGGTGGTTAACGGCG
GGATATAACATGAGCTGTCTTCGGTATCGTCGTATCCCACTACCGAGATATCCGCACCAACGCGCAGCCC
GGACTCGGTAATGGCGCGCATTGCGCCCAGCGCCATCTGATCGTTGGCAACCAGCATCGCAGTGGGAACG
ATGCCCTCATTCAGCATTTGCATGGTTTGTTGAAAACCGGACATGGCACTCCAGTCGCCTTCCCGTTCCG
CTATCGGCTGAATTTGATTGCGAGTGAGATATTTATGCCAGCCAGCCAGACGCAGACGCGCCGAGACAGA
ACTTAATGGGCCCGCTAACAGCGCGATTTGCTGGTGACCCAATGCGACCAGATGCTCCACGCCCAGTCGC
GTACCGTCTTCATGGGAGAAAATAATACTGTTGATGGGTGTCTGGTCAGAGACATCAAGAAATAACGCCG
GAACATTAGTGCAGGCAGCTTCCACAGCAATGGCATCCTGGTCATCCAGCGGATAGTTAATGATCAGCCC
ACTGACGCGTTGCGCGAGAAGATTGTGCACCGCCGCTTTACAGGCTTCGACGCCGCTTCGTTCTACCATC
GACACCACCACGCTGGCACCCAGTTGATCGGCGCGAGATTTAATCGCCGCGACAATTTGCGACGGCGCGT
GCAGGGCCAGACTGGAGGTGGCAACGCCAATCAGCAACGACTGTTTGCCCGCCAGTTGTTGTGCCACGCG
GTTGGGAATGTAATTCAGCTCCGCCATCGCCGCTTCCACTTTTTCCCGCGTTTTCGCAGAAACGTGGCTG
GCCTGGTTCACCACGCGGGAAACGGTCTGATAAGAGACACCGGCATACTCTGCGACATCGTATAACGTTA
CTGGTTTCACATTCACCACCCTGAATTGACTCTCTTCCGGGCGCTATCATGCCATACCGCGAAAGGTTTT
GCGCCATTCGATGGTGTCCGGGATCTCGACGCTCTCCCTTATGCGACTCCTGCATTAGGAAGCAGCCCAG
TAGTAGGTTGAGGCCGTTGAGCACCGCCGCCGCAAGGAATGGTGCATGCAAGGAGATGGCGCCCAACAGT
CCCCCGGCCACGGGGCCTGCCACCATACCCACGCCGAAACAAGCGCTCATGAGCCCGAAGTGGCGAGCCC
GATCTTCCCCATCGGTGATGTCGGCGATATAGGCGCCAGCAACCGCACCTGTGGCGCCGGTGATGCCGGC
CACGATGCGTCCGGCGTAGAGGATCGAGATCTCGATCCCGCGAAATTAATACGACTCACTATAGGGGAAT
TGTGAGCGGATAACAATTCCCCTCTAGAAATAATTTTGTTTAACTTTAAGAAGGAGATATACATATGGGC
TACACCCTGTGGAACGACCAGATTGTGAAAGACGAGGAGGTGAAGATCGACAAGGAGGACCGTGGCTACC
AGTTCGGTGACGGCGTGTATGAGGGGGTCAAAGTGTACAATGGCGAGATGTTCACCGTTAATGAACACAT
CGACCGTCTGTACGCCTCTGCGGAAAAGATCCGTATCACGATCCCGTACACGAAGGACAAATTCCACCAG
CTGCTGCACGAACTCGTTGAAAAAAACGAACTGAACACCGGTCACATTTACTTCCAGGTTACGCGCGGTA
CGTCTCCGCGTGCGCATCAGTTCCCGGAAAACACGGTTAAGCCGGTAATCATCGGCTATACCAAAGAAAA
CCCGCGTCCGCTCGAGAACCTCGAAAAAGGCGTTAAAGCGACCTTCGTTGAGGATATTCGTTGGCTGCGT
TGCGACATCAAATCTCTGAACCTGCTCGGTGCTGTCCTGGCCAAACAGGAAGCGCATGAGAAGGGTTGCT
ACGAAGCGATCCTGCACCGCAACAACACCGTAACGGAAGGCTCTTCTTCTAACGTGTTCGGTATCAAGGA
CGGCATCCTGTATACGCACCCGGCGAACAACATGATCCTGAAAGGTATCACCCGTGACGTTGTTATCGCC
TGCGCGAACGAAATCAACATGCCGGTTAAAGAGATTCCGTTCACGACGCACGAGGCGCTGAAGATGGATG
AACTGTTCGTTACCTCTACCGGTTCTGAAATCACGCCGGTCATCGAGATCGATGGTAAACTCATCCGCGA
CGGTAAAGTTGGTGAGTGGACGCGCAAACTGCAGAAACAATTCGAGACCAAGATCCCAAAACCGCTGCAC
ATCGGTGGTCACCACCATCATCACCACTAAGGATCCGGCTGCTAACAAAGCCCGAAAGGAAGCTGAGTTG
GCTGCTGCCACCGCTGAGCAATAACTAGCATAACCCCTTGGGGCCTCTAAACGGGTCTTGAGGGGTTTTT
TGCTGAAAGGAGGAACTATATCCGGATATCCCGCAAGAGGCCCGGCAGTACCGGCATAACCAAGCCTATG
CCTACAGCATCCAGGGTGACGGTGCCGAGGATGACGATGAGCGCATTGTTAGATTTCATACACGGTGCCT
GACTGCGTTAGCAATTTAACTGTGATAAACTACCGCATTAAAGCTTATCGATGATAAGCTGTCAAACATG
AGAA
